Addgene plasmid #22901: pRK5-HA-Ubiquitin-K11
Depositing lab: Sandra Weller. Depositing organization: University of Connecticut Health Center. Publication: Virus-Induced Chaperone-Enriched (VICE) domains function as nuclear protein quality control centers during HSV-1 infection. Livingston CM, Ifrim MF, Cowan AE, Weller SK. PLoS Pathog. 2009 Oct . 5(10):e1000619. 10.1371/journal.ppat.1000619 PubMed 19816571.
Backbone
  Vector backbone: pRK5-HA
  Backbone size w/o insert (bp): 4800
  Vector type: Mammalian Expression
Growth in bacteria
  Bacterial resistance: Ampicillin, 100 μg/mL
  Growth temperature: 37°C
  Growth strain: DH5alpha
  Copy number: High Copy
Gene/Insert
  Gene/Insert name: Ubiquitin C (alt name: Ub)
  Species: H. sapiens (human)
  Insert size (bp): 220
  Mutation: K11 only, all other lysines mutated to arginines
  Entrez Gene: UBC (a.k.a. HMG20)
  Tag / fusion protein: HA (N terminal on backbone)
  Cloning method: Restriction Enzyme; 5′ cloning site unknown (unknown if destroyed); 3′ cloning site unknown (unknown if destroyed)
  Sequencing primers: 5′ SP6
Resource information
  A portion of this plasmid was derived from a plasmid made by: pRK5-HA-Ubiquitin-K11 was derived from pRK5-HA-Ubiquitin K0 from Dr. Ted Dawson's laboratory (Lim KL et al. J Neuroscience. 2005. Feb 23. 25(8): 2002-9).
Terms and licenses: Academic/Nonprofit Terms; Industry Terms: Not Available to Industry
How to cite: pRK5-HA-Ubiquitin-K11 was a gift from Sandra Weller (Addgene plasmid # 22901 ; http://n2t.net/addgene:22901 ; RRID:Addgene_22901)
