[The description below was written by a language model from this plasmid's Addgene catalogue record.]
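Description:
pRK5-HA-Ubiquitin-K11 is a mammalian expression plasmid built on the pRK5-HA backbone (about 4.8 kb without insert) that encodes an N-terminally HA-tagged human ubiquitin mutant. It is maintained in E. coli as a high-copy plasmid under ampicillin selection. The record does not list the promoter, origin of replication or polyadenylation signal, and no feature table is provided, so the regulatory architecture cannot be confirmed here. The cloning sites used for the insert are also recorded as unknown. An SP6 primer is listed for sequencing from the 5′ side of the insert.

The insert is a roughly 220 bp single ubiquitin coding unit, annotated to the human UBC gene, in which every lysine except K11 has been changed to arginine. The HA epitope is supplied by the backbone and sits at the N-terminus. According to the record, the construct was derived from a lysine-less "K0" ubiquitin plasmid in the same backbone, which implies that lysine 11 was restored. Because polyubiquitin chains grow by attaching each new ubiquitin to a lysine on the previous one, a K11-only mutant can extend chains only through K11 linkages (apart from linear N-terminal linkage, which the tag would be expected to hinder).

Single-lysine mutants of this kind are typically transfected into mammalian cells, alongside wild-type, K0 and other single-lysine variants, to determine which linkage types mark a substrate or structure. The HA tag allows detection by immunoblotting, immunoprecipitation or immunofluorescence. The associated publication concerns nuclear protein quality control domains that form during HSV-1 infection.
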