>Addgene plasmid #22901 | pRK5-HA-Ubiquitin-K11 | addgene partial sequence | sequence record 159187 | Sp6 5'-ATTTAGGTGACACTATAG-3'
GTCCACTCCCAGGTCCAACTGCACCTCGGTTCTATCGATTGAATTCCCGAACCGACAGTCGGTCTCTTCA
CCAAGGCCATTCGCGCCACCATGGGCTACCCCTATGATGTGCCTGACTACGCAGATCTCAATGGTGGTGG
TGGTGGGTCGACCATGCAGATCTTCGTCAGAACGTTAACCGGTAAAACCATAACTCTAGAAGTTGAACCA
TCCGATACCATCGAAAACGTTAGAGCTAGAATTCAAGACAGAGAAGGCATTCCACCTGATCAACAAAGAT
TGATCTTTGCCGGTAGACAGCTCGAGGACGGTAGAACGCTGTCTGATTACAACATTCAGAGAGAGTCGAC
CTTACATCTTGTCTTAAGACTAAGAGGTGGTTGAGCGGCCGCTAAGTAAGTAAGGATCCCCAGCTTGGCC
GCCATGGCCCAACTTGTTTATTGCAGCTTATAATGGTTACAAATAAAGCAATAGCATCACAAATTTCACA
AATAAAGCATTTTTTTCACTGCATTCTAGTTGTGGTTTGTCCAAACTCATCAATGTATCTTATCATGTCT
GGATCGGGAATTAATTCGGCGCAGCACCATGGCCTGAAATAACCTCTGAAAGAGGAACTTGGTTAGGTAC
CTTCTGAGGCGGAAAGAACCAGCTGTGGAATGTGTGTCAGTTAGGGTGTGGAAAGTCCCCAGGCTCCCCA
GCAGGCAGAAGTATGCAAAGCATGCATCTCAATTAGTCAGCAACCAGGTGTGGAAAGTCCCCAGGCTCCC
CAGCAGGCAGAAGTATGCAAAGCATGCATCTCAATTAGTCAGCAACCATAGTCCCGCCCCTAACTCCGCC
CATCCCGCCCCTAACTCCGCCCAGTTCCGCCCATTCTCCGCCCCATGG
