LOCUS       Exported 4996 bp ds-DNA circular SYN 19-JAN-2022
DEFINITION  synthetic circular DNA
ACCESSION   .
VERSION     .
KEYWORDS    pRK5-HA-Ubiquitin-K11
SOURCE      synthetic DNA construct
  ORGANISM  synthetic DNA construct
REFERENCE   1 (bases 1 to 4996)
  AUTHORS   Livingston CM, Ifrim MF, Cowan AE, Weller SK
  TITLE     Virus-Induced Chaperone-Enriched (VICE) domains function as nuclear
            protein quality control centers during HSV-1 infection.
  JOURNAL   PLoS Pathog. 2009 Oct . 5(10):e1000619.
  PUBMED    19816571
REFERENCE   2 (bases 1 to 4996)
  AUTHORS   .
  TITLE     Direct Submission
  JOURNAL   Exported Jan 19, 2022 from SnapGene Server 1.1.58
            http://www.snapgene.com
FEATURES             Location/Qualifiers
     source          1..4996
                     /organism="synthetic DNA construct"
                     /mol_type="other DNA"
     protein_bind    107..128
                     /label=CAP binding site
                     /bound_moiety="E. coli catabolite activator protein"
                     /note="CAP binding activates transcription in the presence
                     of cAMP."
     promoter        143..173
                     /label=lac promoter
                     /note="promoter for the E. coli lac operon"
     protein_bind    181..197
                     /label=lac operator
                     /bound_moiety="lac repressor encoded by lacI"
                     /note="The lac repressor binds to the lac operator to
                     inhibit transcription in E. coli. This inhibition can be
                     relieved by adding lactose or
                     isopropyl-beta-D-thiogalactopyranoside (IPTG)."
     primer_bind     186..208
                     /label=M13/pUC Reverse
                     /note="In lacZ gene"
     primer_bind     205..221
                     /label=M13 rev
                     /note="common sequencing primer, one of multiple similar
                     variants"
     primer_bind     205..221
                     /label=M13 Reverse
                     /note="In lacZ gene. Also called M13-rev"
     enhancer        250..629
                     /label=CMV enhancer
                     /note="human cytomegalovirus immediate early enhancer"
     promoter        630..833
                     /label=CMV promoter
                     /note="human cytomegalovirus (CMV) immediate early
                     promoter"
     primer_bind     784..804
                     /label=CMV-F
                     /note="Human CMV immediate early promoter, forward primer"
     primer_bind     830..854
                     /label=LNCX
                     /note="Human CMV promoter, forward primer"
     promoter        1064..1082
                     /label=SP6 promoter
                     /note="promoter for bacteriophage SP6 RNA polymerase"
     primer_bind     1064..1081
                     /label=SP6
                     /note="SP6 promoter, forward primer"
     primer_bind     1095..1114
                     /label=pMT2-F
                     /note="Synthetic intron, forward primer"
     regulatory      1199..1208
                     /regulatory_class="other"
                     /note="vertebrate consensus sequence for strong initiation
                     of translation (Kozak, 1987)"
     CDS             1211..1237
                     /codon_start=1
                     /product="HA (human influenza hemagglutinin) epitope tag"
                     /label=HA
                     /translation="YPYDVPDYA"
     CDS             1268..1495
                     /codon_start=1
                     /product="human ubiquitin variant containing Lys-11, with
                     all other lysines mutated to arginine"
                     /label=ubiquitin-K11
                     /translation="MQIFVRTLTGKTITLEVEPSDTIENVRARIQDREGIPPDQQRLIF
                     AGRQLEDGRTLSDYNIQRESTLHLVLRLRGG"
     regulatory      1532..1541
                     /regulatory_class="other"
                     /note="vertebrate consensus sequence for strong initiation
                     of translation (Kozak, 1987)"
     polyA_signal    1545..1679
                     /label=SV40 poly(A) signal
                     /note="SV40 polyadenylation signal"
     primer_bind     complement(1582..1601)
                     /label=SV40pA-R
                     /note="SV40 polyA, reverse primer"
     primer_bind     1636..1655
                     /label=EBV-rev
                     /note="SV40 polyA terminator, reverse primer"
     promoter        1748..2105
                     /label=SV40 promoter
                     /note="SV40 enhancer and early promoter"
     primer_bind     complement(1771..1791)
                     /label=pBABE 3'
                     /note="SV40 enhancer, reverse primer for pBABE vectors"
     rep_origin      1956..2091
                     /label=SV40 ori
                     /note="SV40 origin of replication"
     primer_bind     2018..2037
                     /label=SV40pro-F
                     /note="SV40 promoter/origin, forward primer"
     primer_bind     complement(2125..2142)
                     /label=M13 Forward
                     /note="In lacZ gene. Also called M13-F20 or M13 (-21)
                     Forward"
     primer_bind     complement(2125..2141)
                     /label=M13 fwd
                     /note="common sequencing primer, one of multiple similar
                     variants"
     primer_bind     complement(2134..2156)
                     /label=M13/pUC Forward
                     /note="In lacZ gene"
     rep_origin      2354..2809
                     /direction=RIGHT
                     /label=f1 ori
                     /note="f1 bacteriophage origin of replication; arrow
                     indicates direction of (+) strand synthesis"
     primer_bind     complement(2441..2460)
                     /label=F1ori-R
                     /note="F1 origin, reverse primer"
     primer_bind     2651..2672
                     /label=F1ori-F
                     /note="F1 origin, forward primer"
     primer_bind     complement(2826..2845)
                     /label=pRS-marker
                     /note="pRS vectors, use to sequence yeast selectable
                     marker"
     primer_bind     2945..2967
                     /label=pGEX 3'
                     /note="pGEX vectors, reverse primer"
     primer_bind     complement(3005..3023)
                     /label=pBRforEco
                     /note="pBR322 vectors, upsteam of EcoRI site, forward
                     primer"
     promoter        3091..3195
                     /gene="bla"
                     /label=AmpR promoter
     CDS             3196..4056
                     /codon_start=1
                     /gene="bla"
                     /product="beta-lactamase"
                     /label=AmpR
                     /note="confers resistance to ampicillin, carbenicillin, and
                     related antibiotics"
                     /translation="MSIQHFRVALIPFFAAFCLPVFAHPETLVKVKDAEDQLGARVGYI
                     ELDLNSGKILESFRPEERFPMMSTFKVLLCGAVLSRIDAGQEQLGRRIHYSQNDLVEYS
                     PVTEKHLTDGMTVRELCSAAITMSDNTAANLLLTTIGGPKELTAFLHNMGDHVTRLDRW
                     EPELNEAIPNDERDTTMPVAMATTLRKLLTGELLTLASRQQLIDWMEADKVAGPLLRSA
                     LPAGWFIADKSGAGERGSRGIIAALGPDGKPSRIVVIYTTGSQATMDERNRQIAEIGAS
                     LIKHW"
     primer_bind     complement(3414..3433)
                     /label=Amp-R
                     /note="Ampicillin resistance gene, reverse primer"
     rep_origin      4227..4815
                     /direction=RIGHT
                     /label=ori
                     /note="high-copy-number ColE1/pMB1/pBR322/pUC origin of
                     replication"
     primer_bind     4716..4735
                     /label=pBR322ori-F
                     /note="pBR322 origin, forward primer"
     primer_bind     4969..4986
                     /label=L4440
                     /note="L4440 vector, forward primer"
ORIGIN
        1 agcgcccaat acgcaaaccg cctctccccg cgcgttggcc gattcattaa tgcagctggc
       61 acgacaggtt tcccgactgg aaagcgggca gtgagcgcaa cgcaattaat gtgagttagc
      121 tcactcatta ggcaccccag gctttacact ttatgcttcc ggctcgtatg ttgtgtggaa
      181 ttgtgagcgg ataacaattt cacacaggaa acagctatga catgattacg aattaattcg
      241 agctcgcccg acattgatta ttgactagtt attaatagta atcaattacg gggtcattag
      301 ttcatagccc atatatggag ttccgcgtta cataacttac ggtaaatggc ccgcctggct
      361 gaccgcccaa cgacccccgc ccattgacgt caataatgac gtatgttccc atagtaacgc
      421 caatagggac tttccattga cgtcaatggg tggagtattt acggtaaact gcccacttgg
      481 cagtacatca agtgtatcat atgccaagta cgccccctat tgacgtcaat gacggtaaat
      541 ggcccgcctg gcattatgcc cagtacatga ccttatggga ctttcctact tggcagtaca
      601 tctacgtatt agtcatcgct attaccatgg tgatgcggtt ttggcagtac atcaatgggc
      661 gtggatagcg gtttgactca cggggatttc caagtctcca ccccattgac gtcaatggga
      721 gtttgttttg gcaccaaaat caacgggact ttccaaaatg tcgtaacaac tccgccccat
      781 tgacgcaaat gggcggtagg cgtgtacggt gggaggtcta tataagcaga gctcgtttag
      841 tgaaccgtca gatcgcctgg agacgccatc cacgctgttt tgacctccat agaagacacc
      901 gggaccgatc cagcctccgc ggccgggaac ggtgcattgg aacgcggatt ccccgtgcca
      961 agagtgacgt aagtaccgcc tatagagtct ataggcccac ccccttggct tcgttagaac
     1021 gcggctacaa ttaatacata accttatgta tcatacacat acgatttagg tgacactata
     1081 gaataacatc cactttgcct ttctctccac aggtgtccac tcccaggtcc aactgcacct
     1141 cggttctatc gattgaattc ccgaaccgac agtcggtctc ttcaccaagg ccattcgcgc
     1201 caccatgggc tacccctatg atgtgcctga ctacgcagat ctcaatggtg gtggtggtgg
     1261 gtcgaccatg cagatcttcg tcagaacgtt aaccggtaaa accataactc tagaagttga
     1321 accatccgat accatcgaaa acgttagagc tagaattcaa gacagagaag gcattccacc
     1381 tgatcaacaa agattgatct ttgccggtag acagctcgag gacggtagaa cgctgtctga
     1441 ttacaacatt cagagagagt cgaccttaca tcttgtctta agactaagag gtggttgagc
     1501 ggccgctaag taagtaagga tccccagctt ggccgccatg gcccaacttg tttattgcag
     1561 cttataatgg ttacaaataa agcaatagca tcacaaattt cacaaataaa gcattttttt
     1621 cactgcattc tagttgtggt ttgtccaaac tcatcaatgt atcttatcat gtctggatcg
     1681 ggaattaatt cggcgcagca ccatggcctg aaataacctc tgaaagagga acttggttag
     1741 gtaccttctg aggcggaaag aaccagctgt ggaatgtgtg tcagttaggg tgtggaaagt
     1801 ccccaggctc cccagcaggc agaagtatgc aaagcatgca tctcaattag tcagcaacca
     1861 ggtgtggaaa gtccccaggc tccccagcag gcagaagtat gcaaagcatg catctcaatt
     1921 agtcagcaac catagtcccg cccctaactc cgcccatccc gcccctaact ccgcccagtt
     1981 ccgcccattc tccgccccat ggctgactaa ttttttttat ttatgcagag gccgaggccg
     2041 cctcggcctc tgagctattc cagaagtagt gaggaggctt ttttggaggc ctaggctttt
     2101 gcaaaaagct gttaacagct tggcactggc cgtcgtttta caacgtcgtg actgggaaaa
     2161 ccctggcgtt acccaactta atcgccttgc agcacatccc cctttcgcca gctggcgtaa
     2221 tagcgaagag gcccgcaccg atcgcccttc ccaacagttg cgcagcctga atggcgaatg
     2281 gcgcctgatg cggtattttc tccttacgca tctgtgcggt atttcacacc gcatannnnn
     2341 nnnnnnnnnn nnnnnnnnnn nnnnnnnnnn nnnnnnnnnn nnnnnnnnnn nnnnnnnnnn
     2401 nnnnnnnnnn nnnnnnnnnn nnnnnnnnnn nnnnnnnnnn nnnnnnnnnn nnnnnnnnnn
     2461 nnnnnnnnnn nnnnnnncnn nnnnnnnnnn nnnnnnnnnn nnnnnnnnnn nnnnnnnnnn
     2521 nnnnnnnnnn nnnnnnnnnn nnnnnnnnnn nnnnnnnnnn nnnnnnnnnn nnnnnnnnnn
     2581 nnnnnnnnnn nnnnnnnnnn nnnnnnnnnn nnnnnnnnnc ctttgacgtt ggagtccacg
     2641 ttctttaata gtggactctt gttccaaact ggaacaacac tcaaccctat ctcgggctat
     2701 tcttttaatt tataagggat tttgccgatt tcggcctatt ggttaaaaaa tgagctgatt
     2761 taacaaaaat ttaacgcgaa ttttaacaaa atattaacgt ttacaatttt atggtgcact
     2821 ctcagtacaa tctgctctga tgccgcatag ttaagccagc cccgacaccc gccaacaccc
     2881 gctgacgcgc cctgacgggc ttgtctgctc ccggcatccg cttacagaca agctgtgacc
     2941 gtctccggga gctgcatgtg tcagaggttt tcaccgtcat caccgaaacg cgcgagacga
     3001 aagggcctcg tgatacgcct atttttatag gttaatgtca tgataataat ggtttcttag
     3061 acgtcaggtg gcacttttcg gggaaatgtg cgcggaaccc ctatttgttt atttttctaa
     3121 atacattcaa atatgtatcc gctcatgaga caataaccct gataaatgct tcaataatat
     3181 tgaaaaagga agagtatgag tattcaacat ttccgtgtcg cccttattcc cttttttgcg
     3241 gcattttgcc ttcctgtttt tgctcaccca gaaacgctgg tgaaagtaaa agatgctgaa
     3301 gatcagttgg gtgcacgagt gggttacatc gaactggatc tcaacagcgg taagatcctt
     3361 gagagttttc gccccgaaga acgttttcca atgatgagca cttttaaagt tctgctatgt
     3421 ggcgcggtat tatcccgtat tgacgccggg caagagcaac tcggtcgccg catacactat
     3481 tctcagaatg acttggttga gtactcacca gtcacagaaa agcatcttac ggatggcatg
     3541 acagtaagag aattatgcag tgctgccata accatgagtg ataacactgc ggccaactta
     3601 cttctgacaa cgatcggagg accgaaggag ctaaccgctt ttttgcacaa catgggggat
     3661 catgtaactc gccttgatcg ttgggaaccg gagctgaatg aagccatacc aaacgacgag
     3721 cgtgacacca cgatgcctgt agcaatggca acaacgttgc gcaaactatt aactggcgaa
     3781 ctacttactc tagcttcccg gcaacaatta atagactgga tggaggcgga taaagttgca
     3841 ggaccacttc tgcgctcggc ccttccggct ggctggttta ttgctgataa atctggagcc
     3901 ggtgagcgtg ggtctcgcgg tatcattgca gcactggggc cagatggtaa gccctcccgt
     3961 atcgtagtta tctacacgac ggggagtcag gcaactatgg atgaacgaaa tagacagatc
     4021 gctgagatag gtgcctcact gattaagcat tggtaactgt cagaccaagt ttactcatat
     4081 atactttaga ttgatttaaa acttcatttt taatttaaaa ggatctaggt gaagatcctt
     4141 tttgataatc tcatgaccaa aatcccttaa cgtgagtttt cgttccactg agcgtcagac
     4201 cccgtagaaa agatcaaagg atcttcttga gatccttttt ttctgcgcgt aatctgctgc
     4261 ttgcaaacaa aaaaaccacc gctaccagcg gtggtttgtt tgccggatca agagctacca
     4321 actctttttc cgaaggtaac tggcttcagc agagcgcaga taccaaatac tgttcttcta
     4381 gtgtagccgt agttaggcca ccacttcaag aactctgtag caccgcctac atacctcgct
     4441 ctgctaatcc tgttaccagt ggctgctgcc agtggcgata agtcgtgtct taccgggttg
     4501 gactcaagac gatagttacc ggataaggcg cagcggtcgg gctgaacggg gggttcgtgc
     4561 acacagccca gcttggagcg aacgacctac accgaactga gatacctaca gcgtgagcta
     4621 tgagaaagcg ccacgcttcc cgaagggaga aaggcggaca ggtatccggt aagcggcagg
     4681 gtcggaacag gagagcgcac gagggagctt ccagggggaa acgcctggta tctttatagt
     4741 cctgtcgggt ttcgccacct ctgacttgag cgtcgatttt tgtgatgctc gtcagggggg
     4801 cggagcctat ggaaaaacgc cagcaacgcg gcctttttac ggttcctggc cttttgctgg
     4861 ccttttgctc acatgttctt tcctgcgtta tcccctgatt ctgtggataa ccgtattacc
     4921 gcctttgagt gagctgatac cgctcgccgc agccgaacga ccgagcgcag cgagtcagtg
     4981 agcgaggaag cggaag
//
